Addgene plasmid #112833: FFTTH--GFP-Amotl2
Purpose: transient/stable overexpression
Depositing lab: Tomasz Prószyński.
Backbone
  Vector backbone: pShuttle-CMV
  Backbone size w/o insert (bp): 7500
  Vector type: Mammalian Expression
Growth in bacteria
  Bacterial resistance: Kanamycin, 50 μg/mL
  Growth temperature: 37°C
  Growth strain: DH5alpha
  Copy number: High Copy
Gene/Insert
  Gene/Insert name: Amotl2
  Species: M. musculus (mouse)
  Entrez Gene: Amotl2 (a.k.a. Lccp, MASCOT, mKIAA0989)
  Tag / fusion protein: GFP (N terminal on insert)
  Cloning method: Restriction Enzyme; 5′ cloning site Unknown (unknown if destroyed); 3′ cloning site Unknown (unknown if destroyed)
Terms and licenses: Academic/Nonprofit Terms; Industry Terms: Not Available to Industry
Depositor comments: An E371G difference is present in Amotl2 compared to the reference NM_019764.2 that is not of concern for function.
How to cite: FFTTH--GFP-Amotl2 was a gift from Tomasz Prószyński (Addgene plasmid # 112833 ; http://n2t.net/addgene:112833 ; RRID:Addgene_112833)
