[The description below was written by a language model from this plasmid's Addgene catalogue record and pLannotate feature annotations shown in this document.]
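Description:
FFTTH--GFP-Amotl2 is a mammalian expression plasmid built on the pShuttle-CMV backbone, the adenoviral shuttle vector of the AdEasy-type system. The sequenced record is about 10.7 kb. It is propagated in E. coli as a high-copy plasmid from a ColE1/pUC-type origin and selected with kanamycin through the Tn5-derived aminoglycoside phosphotransferase (NeoR/KanR). An f1 origin and remnants of a β-lactamase gene and Tn5 transposase are also annotated in the backbone.

The payload is a single CMV enhancer/promoter-driven cassette encoding mouse Amotl2 (angiomotin-like 2) fused at its N-terminus to EGFP and terminated by an SV40 polyadenylation signal. Upstream of EGFP the annotation picks up two short FLAG-type epitope fragments. The "FFTTH" prefix in the name suggests a composite N-terminal tag block, but the record does not define its remaining components. The depositor notes an E371G difference from the reference Amotl2 sequence that is considered not to affect function.

The cassette is flanked by adenovirus serotype 5 elements typical of the shuttle backbone: left and right ITRs, the Ψ packaging signal, and homology arms covering the pIX/IVa2 region and part of the E4 region. These arms normally allow recombination into an adenoviral backbone plasmid to generate recombinant adenovirus.

The stated purpose, however, is transient or stable overexpression, so the plasmid can be transfected directly to express fluorescent, epitope-tagged Amotl2. That fusion would suit localisation or interaction studies of this protein, which the annotation links to actin organisation, SRC translocation and Wnt/β-catenin signalling. The cloning sites used for the insert are not recorded.
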