Features (pLannotate 1.2.2; 22 found; start..end, strand, type, name):
      1..304     +  enhancer       CMV enhancer: human cytomegalovirus immediate early enhancer
    305..508     +  promoter       CMV promoter: human cytomegalovirus (CMV) immediate early promoter
    557..580     +  CDS            3xFLAG (fragment): three tandem FLAG® epitope tags
    590..613     +  CDS            3xFLAG (fragment): three tandem FLAG® epitope tags
    716..1432    +  CDS            EGFP: EGFP is a basic (constitutively fluorescent) green fluorescent protein published in 1996, derived from Aequorea victoria. It is reported to be a rapidly-maturing weak dimer with moderate acid sensitivity.
   1448..3763    +  CDS            Amotl2: AMOL2_MOUSE - Experimental evidence at protein level: Swiss-Prot protein existence level 1. Regulates the translocation of phosphorylated SRC to peripheral cell-matrix adhesion sites. Required for proper architecture of actin filaments. Inhibits the Wnt/beta-catenin signaling pathway, probably by recruiting CTNNB1 to recycling endosomes and hence preventing its translocation to the nucleus. Participates in angiogenesis. May play a role in the polarity, proliferation and migration of endothelial cells. Selectively promotes FGF-induced MAPK activation through SRC (By similarity). From Mus muscul
   3795..3879    +  CDS            large T antigen (fragment): large T antigen from SV40 (simian virus 40)
   3902..4023    +  polyA_signal   SV40 poly(A) signal: SV40 polyadenylation signal
   4117..4536    +  CDS            IX: CAP9_ADE05 - Experimental evidence at protein level: Swiss-Prot protein existence level 1. Structural component of the virion that acts as a cement protein on the capsid exterior and forms triskelion structures consisting of three molecules that stabilize three hexon trimers at the center of each icosahedral facet and fixes the peripentonal hexons. Dispensable for assembly. During virus entry, recruits the anterograde motor kinesin-1 to the capsid docked at the nuclear pore complex thereby subjecting the docked capsid to a pulling force. The resulting tension leads to capsid disruption, disper
   4602..5936    -  CDS            IVa2: PKG1_ADE05 - Experimental evidence at protein level: Swiss-Prot protein existence level 1. Component of the packaging machinery which encapsidates the viral DNA into preformed capsids and transcriptional activator of the viral major late promoter (MLP). Binds, along with packaging proteins 2 and 3, to the specific packaging sequence on the left end of viral genomic DNA and displays ATPase activity thereby providing the power stroke of the packaging machinery. The activity of packaging protein IVa2 is stimulated by protein 33K which acts as a terminase. May be the protein that pumps DNA into th
   6309..6470    -  CDS            E4RF2_ADE02 (fragment): Protein predicted: Swiss-Prot protein existence level 4. From Human adenovirus C serotype 2 (HAdV-2) (Human adenovirus 2).
   6521..6904    -  CDS            E4RF1_ADE02: Experimental evidence at protein level: Swiss-Prot protein existence level 1. May modulate tight-junctions functions of infected cells through interactions with PDZ proteins. E4 ORF1 has ben show for Adenovirus 9 to interact with protein involved in tight junction regulation. May play a role in mTOR activation by activating PI3- kinase, thus overriding cellular checkpoint for translation. From Human adenovirus C serotype 2 (HAdV-2) (Human adenovirus 2).
   7214..7316    -  repeat_region  ITR: inverted terminal repeat of human adenovirus serotype 5 inverted
   7336..7390    +  misc_feature   bom (fragment): basis of mobility region from pBR322
   7576..8164    -  rep_origin     ori: high-copy-number ColE1/pMB1/pBR322/pUC origin of replication
   8336..8650    -  CDS            bla(M) (fragment): β-lactamase lacking the signal sequence; bla(M); allows cytosolic expression of β-lactamase
   8695..8964    +  CDS            tnpA (fragment): TN5P_ECOLX - Also known as tnp. Experimental evidence at protein level: Swiss-Prot protein existence level 1. Mediates transposition of transposon Tn5 by a 'cut and paste' mechanism. First, the monomeric transposase binds the 19 bp inverted DNA repeats flanking the transposon. Then, dimerization of the DNA- bound transposase creates a synaptic DNA complex. After nicking of the first DNA strand, excision of the transposon proceeds through a series of intermediates. The transposase then mediates the insertion of the transposon at a new site by strand transfer. The activity of the wild- type tran
   8996..9790    +  CDS            NeoR/KanR: aminoglycoside phosphotransferase from Tn5; aph(3')-II (or nptII); confers resistance to neomycin, kanamycin, and G418 (Geneticin®)
   9860..10218   -  rep_origin     f1 ori (sequence partly withheld): f1 bacteriophage origin of replication; arrow indicates direction of (+) strand synthesis
  10256..10358   +  repeat_region  ITR: inverted terminal repeat of human adenovirus serotype 5 inverted
  10446..10596   +  misc_signal    Ad5 Ψ: packaging signal for adenovirus serotype 5
  10601..10653   +  enhancer       CMV enhancer (fragment): human cytomegalovirus immediate early enhancer
>Addgene plasmid #112833 | FFTTH--GFP-Amotl2 | addgene full sequence | sequence record 217927 | Addgene NGS Result
CGTTACATAACTTACGGTAAATGGCCCGCCTGGCTGACCGCCCAACGACCCCCGCCCATTGACGTCAATA
ATGACGTATGTTCCCATAGTAACGCCAATAGGGACTTTCCATTGACGTCAATGGGTGGAGTATTTACGGT
AAACTGCCCACTTGGCAGTACATCAAGTGTATCATATGCCAAGTACGCCCCCTATTGACGTCAATGACGG
TAAATGGCCCGCCTGGCATTATGCCCAGTACATGACCTTATGGGACTTTCCTACTTGGCAGTACATCTAC
GTATTAGTCATCGCTATTACCATGGTGATGCGGTTTTGGCAGTACATCAATGGGCGTGGATAGCGGTTTG
ACTCACGGGGATTTCCAAGTCTCCACCCCATTGACGTCAATGGGAGTTTGTTTTGGCACCAAAATCAACG
GGACTTTCCAAAATGTCGTAACAACTCCGCCCCATTGACGCAAATGGGCGGTAGGCGTGTACGGTGGGAG
GTCTATATAAGCAGAGCTGGTTTAGTGAACCGTCAGATCCGCTAGAGATCTGGTACCGTCGACATGGATT
ACAAGGATGACGACGATAAGTCAGGTGGAGATTACAAGGATGACGACGATAAGAGCGGCCGCGAAAATCT
GTACTTTCAAGGCGCATCAGGAGAAAATCTGTACTTTCAAGGCGGATCTGGATACCCCTACGACGTCCCC
GACTACGCCAAGCTTATGGTGAGCAAGGGCGAGGAGCTGTTCACCGGGGTGGTGCCCATCCTGGTCGAGC
TGGACGGCGACGTAAACGGCCACAAGTTCAGCGTGTCCGGCGAGGGCGAGGGCGATGCCACCTACGGCAA
GCTGACCCTGAAGTTCATCTGCACCACCGGCAAGCTGCCCGTGCCCTGGCCCACCCTCGTGACCACCCTG
ACCTACGGCGTGCAGTGCTTCAGCCGCTACCCCGACCACATGAAGCAGCACGACTTCTTCAAGTCCGCCA
TGCCCGAAGGCTACGTCCAGGAGCGCACCATCTTCTTCAAGGACGACGGCAACTACAAGACCCGCGCCGA
GGTGAAGTTCGAGGGCGACACCCTGGTGAACCGCATCGAGCTGAAGGGCATCGACTTCAAGGAGGACGGC
AACATCCTGGGGCACAAGCTGGAGTACAACTACAACAGCCACAACGTCTATATCATGGCCGACAAGCAGA
AGAACGGCATCAAGGTGAACTTCAAGATCCGCCACAACATCGAGGACGGCAGCGTGCAGCTCGCCGACCA
CTACCAGCAGAACACCCCCATCGGCGACGGCCCCGTGCTGCTGCCCGACAACCACTACCTGAGCACCCAG
TCCGCCCTGAGCAAAGACCCCAACGAGAAGCGCGATCACATGGTCCTGCTGGAGTTCGTGACCGCCGCCG
GGATCACTCTCGGCATGGACGAGCTGTACAAGTACTCAGATCTCGAGATGAGGACACTGGAAGACTCCTC
AGGGACAGTCCTGCACCGTCTCATCCAAGAGCAGCTGCGCTACGGCAACCTGACAGAGACTCGCACTCTG
CTGGCTATCCAGCAGCAGGCCCTGCGGGGTGGGGCTGGAGCTGGGGGCACGGGGAGCCCCCAGGCTTCCT
TGGAGATCGGAGCACCCGAGGACAGTCAGGTGCTGCAGCAAGCCACCAGGCAGGGGCCCCAGGGCCAGGA
GCATCAGGGTGGAGAGACCCACCTGGCAGAGAACAGGCTGTACCGGCTGTGCCCACAGCCCAGCAAAGGA
GAAGAGTTGCCCACCTATGAGGAGGCCAAAGCCCATTCGCAGTACTACGCAGCGCAGCAGGCAGGGTCCC
GGCCGCATGTTGGGGACCGGGATCCTAGAGGAGGGGTGTCCGGAGGCGGCCGGCGACAGGATGAAGCTCT
TCGAGAGCTGAGGCATGGCCATGTGCGCTCCTTGAGTGAACGGCTTCTGCAACTGTCCCTGGAAAGAAAC
GGTGCTCGGGTCCCCAGCCACATGAGCTCTTCCCACAGCTTCCCTCAGCTGGCCCGCAGCCAGCAGGGCC
CCCAACCCCGAGGGCCCCCAGCTGAGGGCCCAGAGCCCCGCGGGCCACCACCTCAGTACCCACACGCTGT
AATGGCTCAGGAGACTGCGGCTGTCACTGACCCAAGATACCGACCCCGAAGCAGCCCACACTTCCAGCAT
GCCGAAGTCAGGATCCTGCAGGCCCAGGTACCACCGGTGTTCCTCCAGCAGCAGCAGTACCAGTACCTGC
CGCAGCCCCAGGAGCACTCTCCACCCCTCCACCCGGCAGCTCTGGGCCATGGACCCCCAAGCTCCTTTGG
TCCACCTGCAGTGGAGGGACCACCCAGTGCCCAGGCCACCTTGGGCAGTGCCCACCTGGCCCAGATGGAG
ACTGTACTGAGGGAGAATGCCAGGCTGCAGAGGGACAATGAGCGATTGCAGAGAGAGCTGGAGAGCACTT
CAGAGAAGGCTGGCCGCATAGAAAAGCTGGAAAATGAAATCCAGCGGCTCTCTGAGGCCCACGAGAGCCT
GATGAGGACCTCTTCCAAGCGTGAGGCCCTGGAGAAGACCATGAGGAACAAGATGGACGGTGAGATGAGA
CGGTTGCAGGACTTCAACCGAGACCTTAGAGAGAGATTGGAATCGGCAAACCGCCACCTGGCAAGCAAGA
CCCAGGAAGCCCAGGCGGGCAGTCAGGACATGGTGGCGAAACTGCTTGCCCAGAGCTATGAGCAGCAACA
GGAACAGGAGAAGCTGGAGCGGGAGATGGCACTGCTGCGTGGTGCCATCGAGGACCAGCGGCGACATGCT
GAACTGCTGGAGCAGGCTCTGGGCAATGCACAAAGCCGTGCCGCCCGGGCTGAAGAGGAGCTACGCAAAA
AGCAGGCCTATGTGGAGAAGGTGGAGCGGCTGCAGCAGGCACTGGGGCAGTTGCAGGCTGCCTGTGAAAA
GCGAGAGCAGTTGGAGCTGCGTCTGCGCACGCGCCTGGAGCAGGAACTCAAAGCCTTGCGTGCACAGCAG
AGGCAGACAGGCACCCTCGCAGGTGGTGGCGGCAGCCATGGTGGGTCCGCCGAGCTCAGTGCCCTGCGGC
TGTCTGAACAGCTGCGGGAGAAGGAGGAACAGATCCTGGCTCTAGAGGCGGACATGACCAAGTGGGAACA
GAAGTATTTGGAAGAACGGGCTATGAGGCAGTTCGCCATGGACGCGGCTGCCACTGCGGCTGCCCAGCGC
GATACCACTCTCATCCGGCACTCCCCCCAGCCCTCGCCCAGCAGCAGTTTCAACGAGGGCCTGCTGCCAG
GCAACCACAGGCACCAGGAGATGGAGAGCAGATTGAAGGTGCTCCATGCTCAGATCCTAGAGAAGGATGC
GGTGATCAAGGTCCTTCAGCAGCGCTCCAGGAAAGACCCTGGCAAGGCCACCCAGGGCACCCTACGGCCT
GCCAAGTCGGTGCCGTCCATCTTCGCGGCTGCAGTGGGAACTCAGGGCTGGCAAGGGCTCGTATCCAGTG
AGCGGCAAACTGATGCACGGCCAGCGGGAGACCGGGTCCCAGCAGAGGAGCCTCCGGCCACAGCTCCTCT
CCCTGCCCACACCAAACATGGCAGCAGAGACGGGAGCACCCAGACGGATGGCCCTGCAGACAACACCTCT
GCCTGCTTGGCCTCAGAACCCGATGGCCTCCTGGGGTGCAACAGTAGCCAGAGGACACCCTCTCTGGACT
CTATAGCTGCAACCAGAGTCCAGGATCTGTCAGACATGGTAGAAATACTGATCTGAGATATCCGATCCAC
CGGATCTAGATAACTGATCATAATCAGCCATACCACATTTGTAGAGGTTTTACTTGCTTTAAAAAACCTC
CCACACCTCCCCCTGAACCTGAAACATAAAATGAATGCAATTGTTGTTGTTAACTTGTTTATTGCAGCTT
ATAATGGTTACAAATAAAGCAATAGCATCACAAATTTCACAAATAAAGCATTTTTTTCACTGCATTCTAG
TTGTGGTTTGTCCAAACTCATCAATGTATCTTAACGCGGATCTGGGCGTGGTTAAGGGTGGGAAAGAATA
TATAAGGTGGGGGTCTTATGTAGTTTTGTATCTGTTTTGCAGCAGCCGCCGCCGCCATGAGCACCAACTC
GTTTGATGGAAGCATTGTGAGCTCATATTTGACAACGCGCATGCCCCCATGGGCCGGGGTGCGTCAGAAT
GTGATGGGCTCCAGCATTGATGGTCGCCCCGTCCTGCCCGCAAACTCTACTACCTTGACCTACGAGACCG
TGTCTGGAACGCCGTTGGAGACTGCAGCCTCCGCCGCCGCTTCAGCCGCTGCAGCCACCGCCCGCGGGAT
TGTGACTGACTTTGCTTTCCTGAGCCCGCTTGCAAGCAGTGCAGCTTCCCGTTCATCCGCCCGCGATGAC
AAGTTGACGGCTCTTTTGGCACAATTGGATTCTTTGACCCGGGAACTTAATGTCGTTTCTCAGCAGCTGT
TGGATCTGCGCCAGCAGGTTTCTGCCCTGAAGGCTTCCTCCCCTCCCAATGCGGTTTAAAACATAAATAA
AAAACCAGACTCTGTTTGGATTTGGATCAAGCAAGTGTCTTGCTGTCTTTATTTAGGGGTTTTGCGCGCG
CGGTAGGCCCGGGACCAGCGGTCTCGGTCGTTGAGGGTCCTGTGTATTTTTTCCAGGACGTGGTAAAGGT
GACTCTGGATGTTCAGATACATGGGCATAAGCCCGTCTCTGGGGTGGAGGTAGCACCACTGCAGAGCTTC
ATGCTGCGGGGTGGTGTTGTAGATGATCCAGTCGTAGCAGGAGCGCTGGGCGTGGTGCCTAAAAATGTCT
TTCAGTAGCAAGCTGATTGCCAGGGGCAGGCCCTTGGTGTAAGTGTTTACAAAGCGGTTAAGCTGGGATG
GGTGCATACGTGGGGATATGAGATGCATCTTGGACTGTATTTTTAGGTTGGCTATGTTCCCAGCCATATC
CCTCCGGGGATTCATGTTGTGCAGAACCACCAGCACAGTGTATCCGGTGCACTTGGGAAATTTGTCATGT
AGCTTAGAAGGAAATGCGTGGAAGAACTTGGAGACGCCCTTGTGACCTCCAAGATTTTCCATGCATTCGT
CCATAATGATGGCAATGGGCCCACGGGCGGCGGCCTGGGCGAAGATATTTCTGGGATCACTAACGTCATA
GTTGTGTTCCAGGATGAGATCGTCATAGGCCATTTTTACAAAGCGCGGGCGGAGGGTGCCAGACTGCGGT
ATAATGGTTCCATCCGGCCCAGGGGCGTAGTTACCCTCACAGATTTGCATTTCCCACGCTTTGAGTTCAG
ATGGGGGGATCATGTCTACCTGCGGGGCGATGAAGAAAACGGTTTCCGGGGTAGGGGAGATCAGCTGGGA
AGAAAGCAGGTTCCTGAGCAGCTGCGACTTACCGCAGCCGGTGGGCCCGTAAATCACACCTATTACCGGC
TGCAACTGGTAGTTAAGAGAGCTGCAGCTGCCGTCATCCCTGAGCAGGGGGGCCACTTCGTTAAGCATGT
CCCTGACTCGCATGTTTTCCCTGACCAAATCCGCCAGAAGGCGCTCGCCGCCCAGCGATAGCAGTTCTTG
CAAGGAAGCAAAGTTTTTCAACGGTTTGAGACCGTCCGCCGTAGGCATGCTTTTGAGCGTTTGACCAAGC
AGTTCCAGGCGGTCCCACAGCTCGGTCACCTGCTCTACGGCATCTCGATCCAGCATATCTCCTCGTTTCG
CGGGTTGGGGCGGCTTTCGCTGTACGGCAGTAGTCGGTGCTCGTCCAGACGGGCCAGGGTCATGTCTTTC
CACGGGCGCAGGGTCCTCGTCAGCGTAGTCTGGGTCACGGTGAAGGGGTGCGCTCCGGGCTGCGCGCTGG
CCAGGGTGCGCTTGAGGCTGGTCCTGCTGGTGCTGAAGCGCTGCCGGTCTTCGCCCTGCGCGTCGGCCAG
GTAGCATTTGACCATGGTGTCATAGTCCAGCCCCTCCGCGGCGTGGCCCTTGGCGCGCAGCTTGCCCTTG
GAGGAGGCGCCGCACGAGGGGCAGTGCAGACTTTTGAGGGCGTAGAGCTTGGGCGCGAGAAATACCGATT
CCGGGGAGTAGGCATCCGCGCCGCAGGCCCCGCAGACGGTCTCGCATTCCACGAGCCAGGTGAGCTCTGG
CCGTTCGGGGTCAAAAACCAGGTTTCCCCCATGCTTTTTGATGCGTTTCTTACCTCTGGTTTCCATGAGC
CGGTGTCCACGCTCGGTGACGAAAAGGCTGTCCGTGTCCCCGTATACAGACTTGAGAGGGAGTTTAAACG
AATTCAATAGCTTGTTGCATGGGCGGCGATATAAAATGCAAGGTGCTGCTCAAAAAATCAGGCAAAGCCT
CGCGCAAAAAAGAAAGCACATCGTAGTCATGCTCATGCAGATAAAGGCAGGTAAGCTCCGGAACCACCAC
AGAAAAAGACACCATTTTTCTCTCAAACATGTCTGCGGGTTTCTGCATAAACACAAAATAAAATAACAAA
AAAACATTTAAACATTAGAAGCCTGTCTTACAACAGGAAAAACAACCCTTATAAGCATAAGACGGACTAC
GGCCATGCCGGCGTGACCGTAAAAAAACTGGTCACCGTGATTAAAAAGCACCACCGACAGCTCCTCGGTC
ATGTCCGGAGTCATAATGTAAGACTCGGTAAACACATCAGGTTGATTCACATCGGTCAGTGCTAAAAAGC
GACCGAAATAGCCCGGGGGAATACATACCCGCAGGCGTAGAGACAACATTACAGCCCCCATAGGAGGTAT
AACAAAATTAATAGGAGAGAAAAACACATAAACACCTGAAAAACCCTCCTGCCTAGGCAAAATAGCACCC
TCCCGCTCCAGAACAACATACAGCGCTTCCACAGCGGCAGCCATAACAGTCAGCCTTACCAGTAAAAAAG
AAAACCTATTAAAAAAACACCACTCGACACGGCACCAGCTCAATCAGTCACAGTGTAAAAAAGGGCCAAG
TGCAGAGCGAGTATATATAGGACTAAAAAATGACGTAACGGTTAAAGTCCACAAAAAACACCCAGAAAAC
CGCACGCGAACCTACGCCCAGAAACGAAAGCCAAAAAACCCACAACTTCCTCAAATCGTCACTTCCGTTT
TCCCACGTTACGTCACTTCCCATTTTAAGAAAACTACAATTCCCAACACATACAAGTTACTCCGCCCTAA
AACCTACGTCACCCGCCCCGTTCCCACGCCCCGCGCCACGTCACAAACTCCACCCCCTCATTATCATATT
GGCTTCAATCCAAAATAAGGTATATTATTGATGATGTTAATTAACATGCATGGATCCATATGCGGTGTGA
AATACCGCACAGATGCGTAAGGAGAAAATACCGCATCAGGCGCTCTTCCGCTTCCTCGCTCACTGACTCG
CTGCGCTCGGTCGTTCGGCTGCGGCGAGCGGTATCAGCTCACTCAAAGGCGGTAATACGGTTATCCACAG
AATCAGGGGATAACGCAGGAAAGAACATGTGAGCAAAAGGCCAGCAAAAGGCCAGGAACCGTAAAAAGGC
CGCGTTGCTGGCGTTTTTCCATAGGCTCCGCCCCCCTGACGAGCATCACAAAAATCGACGCTCAAGTCAG
AGGTGGCGAAACCCGACAGGACTATAAAGATACCAGGCGTTTCCCCCTGGAAGCTCCCTCGTGCGCTCTC
CTGTTCCGACCCTGCCGCTTACCGGATACCTGTCCGCCTTTCTCCCTTCGGGAAGCGTGGCGCTTTCTCA
TAGCTCACGCTGTAGGTATCTCAGTTCGGTGTAGGTCGTTCGCTCCAAGCTGGGCTGTGTGCACGAACCC
CCCGTTCAGCCCGACCGCTGCGCCTTATCCGGTAACTATCGTCTTGAGTCCAACCCGGTAAGACACGACT
TATCGCCACTGGCAGCAGCCACTGGTAACAGGATTAGCAGAGCGAGGTATGTAGGCGGTGCTACAGAGTT
CTTGAAGTGGTGGCCTAACTACGGCTACACTAGAAGGACAGTATTTGGTATCTGCGCTCTGCTGAAGCCA
GTTACCTTCGGAAAAAGAGTTGGTAGCTCTTGATCCGGCAAACAAACCACCGCTGGTAGCGGTGGTTTTT
TTGTTTGCAAGCAGCAGATTACGCGCAGAAAAAAAGGATCTCAAGAAGATCCTTTGATCTTTTCTACGGG
GTCTGACGCTCAGTGGAACGAAAACTCACGTTAAGGGATTTTGGTCATGAGATTATCAAAAAGGATCTTC
ACCTAGATCCTTTTAAATTAAAAATGAAGTTTTAAATCAATCTAAAGTATATATGAGTAAACTTGGTCTG
ACAGTTACCAATGCTTAATCAGTGAGGCACCTATCTCAGCGATCTGTCTATTTCGTTCATCCATAGTTGC
CTGACTCCCCGTCGTGTAGATAACTACGATACGGGAGGGCTTACCATCTGGCCCCAGTGCTGCAATGATA
CCGCGAGACCCACGCTCACCGGCTCCAGATTTATCAGCAATAAACCAGCCAGCCGGAAGGGCCGAGCGCA
GAAGTGGTCCTGCAACTTTATCCGCCTCCATCCAGTCTATTAATTGTTGCCGGGAAGCTAGAGTAAGTAG
TTCGCCAGTTAATAGTTTGCGCAACGTTGTTGCCATTGCTGCAGCCATGAGATTATCAAAAAGGATCTTC
ACCTAGATCCTTTTCACGTAGAAAGCCAGTCCGCAGAAACGGTGCTGACCCCGGATGAATGTCAGCTACT
GGGCTATCTGGACAAGGGAAAACGCAAGCGCAAAGAGAAAGCAGGTAGCTTGCAGTGGGCTTACATGGCG
ATAGCTAGACTGGGCGGTTTTATGGACAGCAAGCGAACCGGAATTGCCAGCTGGGGCGCCCTCTGGTAAG
GTTGGGAAGCCCTGCAAAGTAAACTGGATGGCTTTCTTGCCGCCAAGGATCTGATGGCGCAGGGGATCAA
GCTCTGATCAAGAGACAGGATGAGGATCGTTTCGCATGATTGAACAAGATGGATTGCACGCAGGTTCTCC
GGCCGCTTGGGTGGAGAGGCTATTCGGCTATGACTGGGCACAACAGACAATCGGCTGCTCTGATGCCGCC
GTGTTCCGGCTGTCAGCGCAGGGGCGCCCGGTTCTTTTTGTCAAGACCGACCTGTCCGGTGCCCTGAATG
AACTGCAAGACGAGGCAGCGCGGCTATCGTGGCTGGCCACGACGGGCGTTCCTTGCGCAGCTGTGCTCGA
CGTTGTCACTGAAGCGGGAAGGGACTGGCTGCTATTGGGCGAAGTGCCGGGGCAGGATCTCCTGTCATCT
CACCTTGCTCCTGCCGAGAAAGTATCCATCATGGCTGATGCAATGCGGCGGCTGCATACGCTTGATCCGG
CTACCTGCCCATTCGACCACCAAGCGAAACATCGCATCGAGCGAGCACGTACTCGGATGGAAGCCGGTCT
TGTCGATCAGGATGATCTGGACGAAGAGCATCAGGGGCTCGCGCCAGCCGAACTGTTCGCCAGGCTCAAG
GCGAGCATGCCCGACGGCGAGGATCTCGTCGTGACCCATGGCGATGCCTGCTTGCCGAATATCATGGTGG
AAAATGGCCGCTTTTCTGGATTCATCGACTGTGGCCGGCTGGGTGTGGCGGACCGCTATCAGGACATAGC
GTTGGCTACCCGTGATATTGCTGAAGAGCTTGGCGGCGAATGGGCTGACCGCTTCCTCGTGCTTTACGGT
ATCGCCGCTCCCGATTCGCAGCGCATCGCCTTCTATCGCCTTCTTGACGAGTTCTTCTGAATTTTGTTAA
AATTTTTGTTAAATCAGCTCATTTTTTAACCAATAGGCCGAAATCGGCAAAATCCCTTATAAATCAAAAG
AATAGACCGAGATAGGGT
[37 nt withheld, positions 9889-9925]
AAAGAACGTGGACTCCAACGTCAAAGG
[49 nt withheld, positions 9953-10001]
T
[91 nt withheld, positions 10003-10093]
G
[124 nt withheld, positions 10095-10218]
CCATTCGCCATTCAGGATCGAATTAATTCTTAATTAACATCATCAATAATATACCTTATTTTGGATTGAA
GCCAATATGATAATGAGGGGGTGGAGTTTGTGACGTGGCGCGGGGCGTGGGAACGGGGCGGGTGACGTAG
TAGTGTGGCGGAAGTGTGATGTTGCAAGTGTGGCGGAACACATGTAAGCGACGGATGTGGCAAAAGTGAC
GTTTTTGGTGTGCGCCGGTGTACACAGGAAGTGACAATTTTCGCGCGGTTTTAGGCGGATGTTGTAGTAA
ATTTGGGCGTAACCGAGTAAGATTTGGCCATTTTCGCGGGAAAACTGAATAAGAGGAAGTGAAATCTGAA
TAATTTTGTGTTACTCATAGCGCGTAATACTGTAATAGTAATCAATTACGGGGTCATTAGTTCATAGCCC
ATATATGGAGTTCCG
